Addgene plasmid #16675: XE213 RGS11-pcDNA3.1
Depositing lab: Randall Moon. Depositing organization: University of Washington.
Backbone
  Vector backbone: pcDNA3.1
  Backbone manufacturer: Invitrogen
  Backbone size w/o insert (bp): 5428
  Vector type: Mammalian Expression
Growth in bacteria
  Bacterial resistance: Ampicillin, 100 μg/mL
  Growth temperature: 37°C
  Growth strain: DH5alpha
  Copy number: High Copy
Gene/Insert
  Gene/Insert name: RGS11
  Species: H. sapiens (human)
  Entrez Gene: RGS11 (a.k.a. AC004754.2, RS11)
  Cloning method: Restriction Enzyme
  Sequencing primers: 5′ CMV-F
Terms and licenses: Academic/Nonprofit Terms; Industry Terms: Not Available to Industry
How to cite: XE213 RGS11-pcDNA3.1 was a gift from Randall Moon (Addgene plasmid # 16675 ; http://n2t.net/addgene:16675 ; RRID:Addgene_16675)
