[The description below was written by a language model from this plasmid's Addgene catalogue record.]
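Description:
XE213 RGS11-pcDNA3.1 is a mammalian expression plasmid built on the commercial pcDNA3.1 backbone (about 5.4 kb without insert), carrying human RGS11 inserted by restriction enzyme cloning. It is propagated in E. coli as a high-copy plasmid under ampicillin selection. No feature table accompanies the record, so the exact element layout, insert size, cloning sites and insert isoform are not documented here. The listing of a CMV forward primer for sequencing into the 5′ end of the insert is consistent with the standard pcDNA3.1 arrangement, in which the human cytomegalovirus immediate-early promoter drives strong constitutive transcription of the cloned cDNA and a downstream polyadenylation signal terminates it. pcDNA3.1 vectors generally also carry a eukaryotic drug-selection cassette for deriving stable cell lines, but the record does not specify which marker is present in this version. It also does not mention any epitope tag or fusion partner on the insert.

RGS11 encodes a regulator of G-protein signaling, a family of proteins that accelerate GTP hydrolysis by heterotrimeric G-protein alpha subunits and so dampen G-protein-coupled receptor signaling. The plasmid is suited to transient or stable overexpression of human RGS11 in cultured mammalian cells, for example to test how raising RGS activity affects a signaling pathway. The record itself does not state a specific experimental purpose or associated study.
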