>Addgene plasmid #16675 | XE213 RGS11-pcDNA3.1 | addgene partial sequence | sequence record 23476 | 16675 with CMV-F
GGGCTTTAGCGAGCTCTCTGGCTACTAGAGAACCCACTGCTTACTGGCTTATCGAAATTAATACGACTCA
CTATAGGGAGACCCAAGCTGGCTAGCGTTTAAACTTAAGCTTGGTACCGAGCTCGGATCCACTAGTCCAG
TGTGGTGGAATTCGACCATGCCGCATCTGAGGAAGATGGAGCGGGTGGTCGTGAGCATGCAGGACCCCGA
CCAGGGCGTGAAGATGCGGAGCCAGCGCCTGCTGGTCACCGTCATTCCCCACGCGGTGACAGGCAGCGAC
GTCGTGCAGTGGTTGGCCCAGAAGTTCTGCGTCTCGGAGGAGGAGGCCCTGCACCTGGGCGCCGTCCTGG
TGCAGCATGGCTACATCTACCCGCTGCGCGACCCCCGTAGCCTCATGCTCCGGCCAGACGAGACGCCCTA
CAGGTTCCAGACCCCGTACTTCTGGACAAGTACCCTGAGGCCGGCTGCAGAGCTGGACTATGCCATCTAC
CTGGCCAAGAAGAACATCCGAAAACGGGGGACCCTGGTGGACTATGAGAAGGACTGCTATGACCGGCTAC
ACAAGAAGATCAACCACGCATGGGACCTGGTGCTGATGCAGGCGAGGGAGCAGCTGAGGGCAGCCAAGCA
GCGCAGCAAGGGGGACAGGCTGGTCATTGCGTGCCAGGAGCAGACCTACTGGCTGGTGAACAGGCCCCCG
CCCGGGGCCCCCGATGTGCTGGAGCAGGGTCCAGGGCGGGGATCCTGCGCTGCCAGCCGTGTGCTCATGA
CCAAGAGTGCAGATTTCCATAAGCGGGAGATCGAGTACTTCAGGAAAGCGCTGGGCAGGACCCGAGTGAA
GTCCTCCGTCTGCCTTGAGGCGTACCTGAGTTTCTGCGGCCAGCGGACCACACCTCTGCGGTGCTGCACA
TCTG
